Addgene plasmid #154480: pEPYC0CM0089
Purpose: Phytobricks Level 0 part
Depositing lab: Nicola Patron. Depositing organization: Earlham Institute. Publication: Rational design of minimal synthetic promoters for plants. Cai YM, Kallam K, Tidd H, Gendarini G, Salzman A, Patron NJ. Nucleic Acids Res. 2020 Aug 28. pii: 5897334. doi: 10.1093/nar/gkaa682. PubMed 32856047.
Backbone
  Vector backbone: pUAP1
  Vector type: Synthetic Biology
Growth in bacteria
  Bacterial resistance: Chloramphenicol, 25 μg/mL
  Growth temperature: 37°C
  Growth strain: NEB Stable
  Copy number: High Copy
Gene/Insert
  Gene/Insert name: CaMV35S (C-CRE relocated)
  Species: Synthetic
  Cloning method: Restriction Enzyme; 5′ cloning site BpiI (destroyed during cloning); 3′ cloning site BpiI (destroyed during cloning)
Terms and licenses: Academic/Nonprofit Terms; Industry Terms: Not Available to Industry
Depositor comments: Please visit https://www.biorxiv.org/content/10.1101/2020.05.14.095406v1 for bioRxiv preprint.
How to cite: pEPYC0CM0089 was a gift from Nicola Patron (Addgene plasmid # 154480 ; http://n2t.net/addgene:154480 ; RRID:Addgene_154480)
