[The description below was written by a language model from this plasmid's Addgene catalogue record and pLannotate feature annotations shown in this document.]
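Description:
pEPYC0CM0089 is a small (about 2.5 kb) Phytobrick Level 0 part plasmid built in the pUAP1 universal acceptor backbone, a synthetic biology vector used to domesticate standard parts for Golden Gate/MoClo-style assembly of plant expression constructs. It is maintained in E. coli at high copy through a ColE1/pUC-type origin and is selected with chloramphenicol. Resistance comes from a cat gene driven by its native promoter and followed by the lambda t0 terminator. Bacterial terminators, including a his operon terminator, flank the insert position and insulate the part from read-through transcription in the backbone.

The insert, named "CaMV35S (C-CRE relocated)", is a synthetic variant of the cauliflower mosaic virus 35S promoter. It was cloned through BpiI sites that were destroyed during cloning, as is usual when a part is captured in a universal acceptor. The feature annotation fits a rearranged 35S sequence. It shows a stretch matching the end of the CaMV inclusion body/transactivator reading frame, which overlaps the upstream 35S region in the viral genome. This is followed by only short fragments recognised as 35S promoter or enhancer, and then an intact minimal 35S core promoter. The name suggests that a cis-regulatory element designated C-CRE has been moved from its native position, but the record does not define that element or give its new location.

No coding sequence, reporter or plant terminator is present, so the plasmid serves only as a promoter part, to be assembled with other Level 0 parts into transcription units. The associated work concerns the rational design of minimal synthetic plant promoters, which suggests the part is used to test how element position affects promoter activity.
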