Features (pLannotate 1.2.2; 10 found; start..end, strand, type, name):
     23..120     -  promoter       cat promoter: promoter of the E. coli cat gene encoding chloramphenicol acetyltransferase
    206..249     -  terminator     bacterial terminator: putative bacterial transcription terminator
    269..559     +  CDS            IBMP_CAMVB (fragment): Experimental evidence at protein level: Swiss-Prot protein existence level 1. Enhances the ribosomal termination-reinitiation event leading to the translation of major open reading frames on the polycistronic viral RNAs. From Cauliflower mosaic virus (strain Bari 1) (CaMV).
    562..586     +  promoter       CaMV 35S promoter (fragment): strong constitutive promoter from cauliflower mosaic virus
    628..644     +  promoter       35SPPDK promoter (fragment): hybrid promoter consisting of the cauliflower mosaic virus 35S enhancer fused to the maize C4PPDK basal promoter (Yoo et al., 2007)
    643..689     +  promoter       minimal CaMV 35S promoter: minimal 35S promoter from cauliflower mosaic virus
    712..769     +  terminator     his operon terminator: This putative transcriptin terminator from the E. coli his operon has a 2-bp deletion introduced during synthesis. Its efficiency has not been determined.
    964..1552    -  rep_origin     ori: high-copy-number ColE1/pMB1/pBR322/pUC origin of replication
   1735..1829    -  terminator     lambda t0 terminator: transcription terminator from phage lambda
   1853..22      -  CDS            cat (across the origin): CAT_ECOLX - Experimental evidence at protein level: Swiss-Prot protein existence level 1. This enzyme is an effector of chloramphenicol resistance in bacteria. From Escherichia coli. This protein is used as a marker in many commonly used cloning vectors, such as pACYC184.
>Addgene plasmid #154480 | pEPYC0CM0089 | depositor full sequence | sequence record 299289 | pEPYC0CM0089 sequence 2487 bps
ATCCAGTGATTTTTTTCTCCATTTTAGCTTCCTTAGCTCCTGAAAATCTCGATAACTCAAAAAATACGCC
CGGTAGTGATCTTATTTCATTATGGTGAAAGTTGGAACCTCTTACGTGCCCGATCAACTCGAGTGCCACC
TGACGTCTAAGAAACCATTATTATCATGACATTAACCTATAAAAATAGGCGTATCACGAGGCAGAATTTC
AGATAAAAAAAATCCTTAGCTTTCGCTAAGGATGATTTCTGGAATTCGGTCTCAGGAGGTCAACATGGTG
GAGCACGACACTCTGGTCTACTCCAAAAATGTCAAAGATACAGTCTCAGAAGATCAAAGGGCTATTGAGA
CTTTTCAACAAAGGATAATTTCGGGAAACCTCCTCGGATTCCATTGCCCAGCTATCTGTCACTTCATCGA
AAGGACAGTAGAAAAGGAAGGTGGCTCCTACAAATGCCATCATTGCGATAAAGGAAAGGCTATCATTCAA
GACTGACGTAAGGGATGACGCACAGATGGACCCCCACCCACGAGGAGCATCGTGGAAAAAGAAGAGGTTC
CTCTCTCTGCCGACAGTGGTCCCAAAAACCACGTCTACAATGATGTGACATCTCCAAGCAAGTGGATATC
CCACTATCCTTCGCAAGACCCTTCCTCTATATAAGGAAGTTCATTTCATTTGGAGAGGACACGCTACTCG
AGACCCTGCAGTCCGGCAAAAAAGGGCAAGGTGTCACCACCCTGCCCTTTTTCTTTAAAACCGAAAAGAT
TACTTCGCGTTATGCAGGCTTCCTCGCTCACTGACTCGCTGCGCTCGGTCGTTCGGCTGCGGCGAGCGGT
ATCAGCTCACTCAAAGGCGGTAATACGGTTATCCACAGAATCAGGGGATAACGCAGGAAAGAACATGTGA
GCAAAAGGCCAGCAAAAGGCCAGGAACCGTAAAAAGGCCGCGTTGCTGGCGTTTTTCCACAGGCTCCGCC
CCCCTGACGAGCATCACAAAAATCGACGCTCAAGTCAGAGGTGGCGAAACCCGACAGGACTATAAAGATA
CCAGGCGTTTCCCCCTGGAAGCTCCCTCGTGCGCTCTCCTGTTCCGACCCTGCCGCTTACCGGATACCTG
TCCGCCTTTCTCCCTTCGGGAAGCGTGGCGCTTTCTCATAGCTCACGCTGTAGGTATCTCAGTTCGGTGT
AGGTCGTTCGCTCCAAGCTGGGCTGTGTGCACGAACCCCCCGTTCAGCCCGACCGCTGCGCCTTATCCGG
TAACTATCGTCTTGAGTCCAACCCGGTAAGACACGACTTATCGCCACTGGCAGCAGCCACTGGTAACAGG
ATTAGCAGAGCGAGGTATGTAGGCGGTGCTACAGAGTTCTTGAAGTGGTGGCCTAACTACGGCTACACTA
GAAGAACAGTATTTGGTATCTGCGCTCTGCTGAAGCCAGTTACCTTCGGAAAAAGAGTTGGTAGCTCTTG
ATCCGGCAAACAAACCACCGCTGGTAGCGGTGGTTTTTTTGTTTGCAAGCAGCAGATTACGCGCAGAAAA
AAAGGATCTCAAGAAGATCCTTTGATCTTTTCTACGGGGTCTGACGCTCAGTGGAACGAAAACTCACGTT
AAGGGATTTTGGTCATGAGATTATCAAAAAGGATCTTCACCTAGATCCTTTTAAATTAAAAATGAAGTTT
TAAATCAATCTAAAGTATATATGAGTAAACTTGGTCTGACAGCTCGAGGCTTGGATTCTCACCAATAAAA
AACGCCCGGCGGCAACCGAGCGTTCTGAACAAATCCAGATGGAGTTCTGAGGTCATTACTGGATCTATCA
ACAGGAGTCCAAGCGAGCTCGATATCAAATTACGCCCCGCCCTGCCACTCATCGCAGTACTGTTGTAATT
CATTAAGCATTCTGCCGACATGGAAGCCATCACAAACGGCATGATGAACCTGAATCGCCAGCGGCATCAG
CACCTTGTCGCCTTGCGTATAATATTTGCCCATGGTGAAAACGGGGGCGAAGAAGTTGTCCATATTGGCC
ACGTTTAAATCAAAACTGGTGAAACTCACCCAGGGATTGGCTGAGACGAAAAACATATTCTCAATAAACC
CTTTAGGGAAATAGGCCAGGTTTTCACCGTAACACGCCACATCTTGCGAATATATGTGTAGAAACTGCCG
GAAATCGTCGTGGTATTCACTCCAGAGCGATGAAAACGTTTCAGTTTGCTCATGGAAAACGGTGTAACAA
GGGTGAACACTATCCCATATCACCAGCTCACCGTCTTTCATTGCCATACGAAATTCCGGATGAGCATTCA
TCAGGCGGGCAAGAATGTGAATAAAGGCCGGATAAAACTTGTGCTTATTTTTCTTTACGGTCTTTAAAAA
GGCCGTAATATCCAGCTGAACGGTCTGGTTATAGGTACATTGAGCAACTGACTGAAATGCCTCAAAATGT
TCTTTACGATGCCATTGGGATATATCAACGGTGGTAT
